Addgene plasmid #59820: pcDNA5 FRT TO myc hSeparase
Purpose: Allows the integration of myc hSeparase in the genome and Tet-inducible expression.
Depositing lab: Stephen Taylor. Depositing organization: University of Manchester. Publication: Cyclin-B1-mediated inhibition of excess separase is required for timely chromosome disjunction. Holland AJ, Taylor SS. J Cell Sci. 2006 Aug 15;119(Pt 16):3325-36. Epub 2006 Jul 25. 10.1242/jcs.03083 PubMed 16868023.
Backbone
  Vector backbone: pcDNA5/FRT/TO
  Backbone manufacturer: Invitrogen
  Vector type: Mammalian Expression
  Selectable markers: Hygromycin
Growth in bacteria
  Bacterial resistance: Ampicillin, 100 μg/mL
  Growth temperature: 37°C
  Growth strain: DH5alpha
  Copy number: High Copy
Gene/Insert
  Gene/Insert name: Separase
  Species: H. sapiens (human)
  Entrez Gene: ESPL1 (a.k.a. ESP1, SEPA)
  Promoter: hybrid human cytomegalovirus (CMV)/TetO2 promoter
  Tag / fusion protein: Myc (N terminal on insert)
  Cloning method: Unknown
  Sequencing primers: 5′ CMV-F; 3′ BGH-rev
Terms and licenses: Academic/Nonprofit Terms; Industry Terms: Not Available to Industry
How to cite: pcDNA5 FRT TO myc hSeparase was a gift from Stephen Taylor (Addgene plasmid # 59820 ; http://n2t.net/addgene:59820 ; RRID:Addgene_59820)
