[The description below was written by a language model from this plasmid's Addgene catalogue record and pLannotate feature annotations shown in this document.]
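Description:
pcDNA5 FRT TO myc hSeparase is a mammalian expression plasmid of about 11.6 kb, built on the Invitrogen pcDNA5/FRT/TO backbone. It is designed for site-specific genomic integration and tetracycline-inducible expression of human separase (ESPL1). In E. coli it is maintained at high copy through a ColE1/pUC-type origin and selected with ampicillin via the bla gene. The feature table also picks up short backbone remnants (f1 ori, lac promoter/operator, lacI, bom and ble fragments) that appear to play no part in the design.

The payload is the full-length ESPL1 coding sequence, which encodes the caspase-like protease that cleaves the SCC1/RAD21 cohesin subunit at anaphase onset. The catalogue entry records an N-terminal Myc tag. This tag is not separately annotated in the feature table, although there is unannotated sequence between the promoter and the ESPL1 CDS where it may lie. Transcription is driven by the CMV enhancer/promoter followed by two tet operator sites. These were annotated as PLtetO-1 and TRE3GV fragments but correspond to the hybrid CMV/TetO2 promoter named in the record. Transcription terminates at the bGH polyadenylation signal. In cells expressing the Tet repressor the operators keep the promoter silent until tetracycline or doxycycline is added.

Downstream, an FRT site sits directly in front of a hygromycin resistance gene with an SV40 poly(A) signal and no annotated promoter of its own. In this backbone system, FLP-mediated recombination into a genomic FRT site in a suitable host line places the gene behind a resident promoter. Hygromycin resistance therefore selects for correct single-copy integrants. The construct is thus suited to generating isogenic stable lines with inducible Myc-separase expression, and the associated publication concerns regulation of excess separase during chromosome disjunction.
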