Features (pLannotate 1.2.2; 21 found; start..end, strand, type, name):
     28..80      -  misc_feature   bom (fragment): basis of mobility region from pBR322
    235..614     +  enhancer       CMV enhancer: human cytomegalovirus immediate early enhancer
    615..818     +  promoter       CMV promoter: human cytomegalovirus (CMV) immediate early promoter
    820..839     +  promoter       PLtetO-1 promoter (fragment): modified phage lambda PL promoter with tet operator sites (Lutz and Bujard, 1997)
    841..860     +  promoter       PLtetO-1 promoter (fragment): modified phage lambda PL promoter with tet operator sites (Lutz and Bujard, 1997)
    868..901     +  promoter       TRE3GV promoter (fragment): 3rd-generation Tet-responsive promoter that can be activated by binding of Tet-On® 3G, optimized for retroviral and lentiviral vectors
   1187..7543    +  CDS            ESPL1: ESPL1_HUMAN - Also known as ESP1, KIAA0165. Experimental evidence at protein level: Swiss-Prot protein existence level 1. Caspase-like protease, which plays a central role in the chromosome segregation by cleaving the SCC1/RAD21 subunit of the cohesin complex at the onset of anaphase. During most of the cell cycle, it is inactivated by different mechanisms. From Homo sapiens (Human).
   7586..7810    +  polyA_signal   bGH poly(A) signal: bovine growth hormone polyadenylation signal
   7814..7835    +  promoter       SV40 promoter (fragment): SV40 enhancer and early promoter
   7856..8089    +  rep_origin     f1 ori (fragment) (sequence partly withheld): f1 bacteriophage origin of replication; arrow indicates direction of (+) strand synthesis
   8094..8141    +  protein_bind   FRT: FLP-mediated recombination occurs in the 8-bp core sequence TCTAGAAA (Turan and Bode, 2011). FLP recombinase from the Saccharomyces cerevisiae 2μ plasmid
   8149..9171    +  CDS            HygR: aminoglycoside phosphotransferase from E. coli; aph(4)-Ia; confers resistance to hygromycin
   9181..9306    +  CDS            ble (fragment): BLE_KLEPN - Experimental evidence at protein level: Swiss-Prot protein existence level 1. Binding protein with a strong affinity to the bleomycin family of antibiotics. Binds to CL990; an antimitotic-antibiotic compound. From Klebsiella pneumoniae.
   9301..9422    +  polyA_signal   SV40 poly(A) signal: SV40 polyadenylation signal
   9493..9515    -  protein_bind   lac operator (fragment): The lac repressor binds to the lac operator to inhibit transcription in E. coli. This inhibition can be relieved by adding lactose or isopropyl-β-D-thiogalactopyranoside (IPTG). lac repressor encoded by lacI
   9519..9549    -  promoter       lac promoter: promoter for the E. coli lac operon
   9564..9585    -  protein_bind   CAP binding site: CAP binding activates transcription in the presence of cAMP. E. coli catabolite activator protein
   9598..9690    -  CDS            lacI (fragment): lac repressor; lacI; The lac repressor binds to the lac operator to inhibit transcription in E. coli. This inhibition can be relieved by adding lactose or isopropyl-β-D-thiogalactopyranoside (IPTG).
   9873..10461   -  rep_origin     ori: high-copy-number ColE1/pMB1/pBR322/pUC origin of replication
  10632..11492   -  CDS            AmpR: β-lactamase; bla; confers resistance to ampicillin, carbenicillin, and related antibiotics
  11493..11597   -  promoter       AmpR promoter: bla
>Addgene plasmid #59820 | pcDNA5 FRT TO myc hSeparase | depositor full sequence | sequence record 94508 | Full Sequence
GACGGATCGGGAGATCTCCCGATCCCCTATGGTGCACTCTCAGTACAATCTGCTCTGATGCCGCATAGTT
AAGCCAGTATCTGCTCCCTGCTTGTGTGTTGGAGGTCGCTGAGTAGTGCGCGAGCAAAATTTAAGCTACA
ACAAGGCAAGGCTTGACCGACAATTGCATGAAGAATCTGCTTAGGGTTAGGCGTTTTGCGCTGCTTCGCG
ATGTACGGGCCAGATATACGCGTTGACATTGATTATTGACTAGTTATTAATAGTAATCAATTACGGGGTC
ATTAGTTCATAGCCCATATATGGAGTTCCGCGTTACATAACTTACGGTAAATGGCCCGCCTGGCTGACCG
CCCAACGACCCCCGCCCATTGACGTCAATAATGACGTATGTTCCCATAGTAACGCCAATAGGGACTTTCC
ATTGACGTCAATGGGTGGAGTATTTACGGTAAACTGCCCACTTGGCAGTACATCAAGTGTATCATATGCC
AAGTACGCCCCCTATTGACGTCAATGACGGTAAATGGCCCGCCTGGCATTATGCCCAGTACATGACCTTA
TGGGACTTTCCTACTTGGCAGTACATCTACGTATTAGTCATCGCTATTACCATGGTGATGCGGTTTTGGC
AGTACATCAATGGGCGTGGATAGCGGTTTGACTCACGGGGATTTCCAAGTCTCCACCCCATTGACGTCAA
TGGGAGTTTGTTTTGGCACCAAAATCAACGGGACTTTCCAAAATGTCGTAACAACTCCGCCCCATTGACG
CAAATGGGCGGTAGGCGTGTACGGTGGGAGGTCTATATAAGCAGAGCTCTCCCTATCAGTGATAGAGATC
TCCCTATCAGTGATAGAGATCGTCGACGAGCTCGTTTAGTGAACCGTCAGATCGCCTGGAGACGCCATCC
ACGCTGTTTTGACCTCCATAGAAGACACCGGGACCGATCCAGCCTCCGGACTCTAGCGTTTAAACTTAAG
CTTGGTACCCCGGGGAATTCGGCAGATCCCGAGGTCCGACAGCGCCCGGCCCAGATCCCCACGCCTGCCA
GGAGCAAGCCGAGAGCCAGCCGGCCGGCGCACTCCGACTCCGAGCAGTCTCTGTCCTTCGACCCGAGCCC
CGCGCCCTTTCCGGGACCCCTGCCCCGCGGATGGAGCAGAAGCTCATCTCAGAAGAAGACCTCGAGAGGA
GCTTCAAAAGAGTCAACTTTGGGACTCTGCTAAGCAGCCAGAAGGAGGCTGAAGAGTTGCTGCCCGACTT
GAAGGAGTTCCTGTCCAACCCTCCAGCTGGTTTTCCCAGCAGCCGATCTGATGCTGAGAGGAGACAAGCT
TGTGATGCCATCCTGAGGGCTTGCAACCAGCAGCTGACTGCTAAGCTAGCTTGCCCTAGGCATCTGGGGA
GCCTGCTGGAGCTGGCAGAGCTGGCCTGTGATGGCTACTTAGTGTCTACCCCACAGCGTCCTCCCCTCTA
CCTGGAACGAATTCTCTTTGTCTTACTGCGGAATGCTGCTGCACAAGGAAGCCCAGAGGCCACACTCCGC
CTTGCTCAGCCCCTCCATGCCTGCTTGGTGCAGTGCTCTCGCGAGGCTGCTCCCCAGGACTATGAGGCCG
TGGCTCGGGGCAGCTTTTCTCTGCTTTGGAAGGGGGCAGAAGCCCTGTTGGAACGGCGAGCTGCATTTGC
AGCTCGGCTGAAGGCCTTGAGCTTCCTAGTACTCTTGGAGGATGAAAGTACCCCTTGTGAGGTTCCTCAC
TTTGCTTCTCCAACAGCCTGTCGAGCGGTAGCTGCCCATCAGCTATTTGATGCCAGTGGCCATGGTCTAA
ATGAAGCAGATGCTGATTTCCTAGATGACCTGCTCTCCAGGCACGTGATCAGAGCCTTGGTGGGTGAGAG
AGGGAGCTCTTCTGGGCTTCTTTCTCCCCAGAGGGCCCTCTGCCTCTTGGAGCTCACCTTGGAACACTGC
CGTCGCTTTTGCTGGAGCCGCCACCATGACAAAGCCATCAGCGCAGTGGAGAAGGCTCACAGTTACCTAA
GGAACACCAATCTAGCCCCTAGCCTTCAGCTATGTCAGCTGGGGGTTAAGCTGCTGCAGGTTGGGGAGGA
AGGACCTCAGGCAGTGGCCAAGCTTCTGATCAAGGCATCAGCTGTCCTGAGCAAGAGTATGGAGGCACCA
TCACCCCCACTTCGGGCATTGTATGAGAGCTGCCAGTTCTTCCTTTCAGGCCTGGAACGAGGCACCAAGA
GGCGCTATAGACTTGATGCCATTCTGAGCCTCTTTGCTTTTCTTGGAGGGTACTGCTCTCTTCTGCAGCA
GCTGCGGGATGATGGTGTGTATGGGGGCTCCTCCAAGCAACAGCAGTCTTTTCTTCAGATGTACTTTCAG
GGACTTCACCTCTACACTGTGGTGGTTTATGACTTTGCCCAAGGCTGTCAGATAGTTGATTTGGCTGACC
TGACCCAACTAGTGGACAGTTGTAAATCTACCGTTGTCTGGATGCTGGAGGCCTTAGAGGGCCTGTCGGG
CCAAGAGCTGACGGACCACATGGGGATGACCGCTTCTTACACCAGTAATTTGGCCTACAGCTTCTATAGT
CACAAGCTCTATGCCGAGGCCTGTGCCATCTCTGAGCCGCTCTGTCAGCACCTGGGTTTGGTGAAGCCAG
GCACTTATCCCGAGGTGCCTCCTGAGAAGTTGCACAGGTGCTTCCGGCTACAAGTAGAGAGTTTGAAGAA
ACTGGGTAAACAGGCCCAGGGCTGCAAGATGGTGATTTTGTGGCTGGCAGCCCTGCAACCCTGTAGCCCT
GAACACATGGCTGAGCCAGTCACTTTCTGGGTTCGGGTCAAGATGGATGCGGCCAGGGCTGGAGACAAGG
AGCTACAGCTAAAGACTCTGCGAGACAGCCTCAGTGGCTGGGACCCGGAGACCCTGGCCCTCCTGCTGAG
GGAGGAGCTGCAGGCCTACAAGGCGGTGCGGGCCGACACTGGACAGGAACGCTTCAACATCATCTGTGAC
CTCCTGGAGCTGAGCCCCGAGGAGACACCAGCCGGGGCCTGGGCACGAGCCACCCACCTGGTAGAACTGG
CTCAGGTGCTCTGCTACCACGACTTTACGCAGCAGACCAACTGCTCTGCTCTGGATGCTATCCGGGAAGC
CCTGCAGCTTCTGGACTCTGTGAGGCCTGAGGCCCAGGCCAGAGATCAGCTTCTGGACGATAAAGCACAG
GCCTTGCTGTGGCTTTACATCTGTACTCTGGAAGCCAAAATACAGGAAGGTATCGAGCGGGATCGGAGAG
CCCAGGCCCCTGGTAACTTGGAGGAATTTGAAGTCAATGACCTGAACTATGAAGATAAACTCCAGGAAGA
TCGTTTCCTATACAGTAACATTGCCTTCAACCTGGCTGCAGATGCTGCTCAGTCCAAATGCCTGGACCAA
GCCCTGGCCCTGTGGAAGGAGCTGCTTACAAAGGGGCAGGCCCCAGCTGTACGGTGTCTCCAGCAGACAG
CAGCCTCACTGCAGATCCTAGCAGCCCTCTACCAGCTGGTGGCAAAGCCCATGCAGGCTCTGGAGGTCCT
CCTGCTGCTACGGATTGTCTCTGAGAGACTGAAGGACCACTCGAAGGCAGCTGGCTCCTCCTGCCACATC
ACCCAGCTCCTCCTGACCCTCGGCTGTCCCAGCTATGCCCAGTTACACCTGGAAGAGGCAGCATCGAGCC
TGAAGCATCTCGATCAGACTACTGACACATACCTGCTCCTTTCCCTGACCTGTGATCTGCTTCGAAGTCA
ACTCTACTGGACTCACCAGAAGGTGACCAAGGGTGTCTCTCTGCTGCTGTCTGTGCTTCGGGATCCTGCC
CTCCAGAAGTCCTCCAAGGCTTGGTACTTGCTGCGTGTCCAGGTCCTGCAGCTGGTGGCAGCTTACCTTA
GCCTCCCGTCAAACAACCTCTCACACTCCCTGTGGGAGCAGCTCTGTGCCCAAGGCTGGCAGACACCTGA
GATAGCTCTCATAGACTCCCATAAGCTCCTCCGAAGCATCATCCTCCTGCTGATGGGCAGTGACATTCTC
TCAACTCAGAAAGCAGCTGTGGAGACATCGTTTTTGGACTATGGTGAAAATCTGGTACAAAAATGGCAGG
TTCTTTCAGAGGTGCTGAGCTGCTCAGAGAAGCTGGTCTGCCACCTGGGCCGCCTGGGTAGTGTGAGTGA
AGCCAAGGCCTTTTGCTTGGAGGCCCTAAAACTTACAACAAAGCTGCAGATACCACGCCAGTGTGCCCTG
TTCCTGGTGCTGAAGGGCGAGCTGGAGCTGGCCCGCAATGACATTGATCTCTGTCAGTCGGACCTGCAGC
AGGTTCTGTTCTTGCTTGAGTCTTGCACAGAGTTTGGTGGGGTGACTCAGCACCTGGACTCTGTGAAGAA
GGTCCACCTGCAGAAGGGGAAGCAGCAGGCCCAGGTCCCCTGTCCTCCACAGCTCCCAGAGGAGGAGCTC
TTCCTAAGAGGCCCTGCTCTAGAGCTGGTGGCCACTGTGGCCAAGGAGCCTGGCCCCATAGCACCTTCTA
CAAACTCCTCCCCAGTCTTGAAAACCAAGCCCCAGCCCATACCCAACTTCCTGTCCCATTCACCCACCTG
TGACTGCTCGCTCTGCGCCAGCCCTGTCCTCACAGCAGTCTGTCTGCGCTGGGTATTGGTCACGGCAGGG
GTGAGGCTGGCCATGGGCCACCAAGCCCAGGGTCTGGATCTGCTGCAGGTCGTGCTGAAGGGCTGTCCTG
AAGCCGCTGAGCGCCTCACCCAAGCTCTCCAAGCTTCCCTGAATCATAAAACACCCCCCTCCTTGGTTCC
AAGCCTCTTGGATGAGATCTTGGCTCAAGCATACACACTGTTGGCACTGGAGGGCCTGAACCAGCCATCA
AACGAGAGCCTGCAGAAGGTTCTACAGTCAGGGCTGAAGTTTGTAGCAGCACGGATACCCCACCTAGAGC
CCTGGCGAGCCAGCCTGCTCTTGATTTGGGCCCTCACAAAACTAGGTGGCCTCAGCTGCTGTACTACCCA
ACTTTTTGCAAGCTCCTGGGGCTGGCAGCCACCATTAATAAAAAGTGTCCCTGGCTCAGAGCCCTCTAAG
ACTCAGGGCCAAAAACGTTCTGGACGAGGGCGCCAAAAGTTAGCCTCTGCTCCCCTGCGCCTCAATAATA
CCTCTCAGAAAGGTCTGGAAGGTAGAGGACTGCCCTGCACACCTAAACCCCCAGACCGGATCAGGCAAGC
TGGCCCTCATGTCCCCTTCACGGTGTTTGAGGAAGTCTGCCCTACAGAGAGCAAGCCTGAAGTACCCCAG
GCCCCCAGGGTACAACAGAGAGTCCAGACGCGCCTCAAGGTGAACTTCAGTGATGACAGTGACTTGGAAG
ACCCTGTCTCAGCTGAGGCCTGGCTGGCAGAGGAGCCTAAGAGACGGGGCACTGCTTCCCGGGGCCGGGG
GCGAGCAAGGAAGGGCCTGAGCCTAAAGACGGATGCCGTGGTTGCCCCAGGTAGTGCCCCTGGGAACCCT
GGCCTGAATGGCAGGAGCCGGAGGGCCAAGAAGGTGGCATCAAGACATTGTGAGGAGCGGCGTCCCCAGA
GGGCCAGTGACCAGGCCAGGCCTGGCCCTGAGATCATGAGGACCATCCCTGAGGAAGAACTGACTGACAA
CTGGAGAAAAATGAGCTTTGAGATCCTCAGGGGCTCTGACGGGGAAGACTCAGCCTCAGGTGGGAAGACT
CCAGCTCCGGGCCCTGAGGCAGCTTCTGGAGAATGGGAGCTGCTGAGGCTGGATTCCAGCAAGAAGAAGC
TGCCCAGCCCATGCCCAGACAAGGAGAGTGACAAGGACCTTGGTCCTCGGCTCCAGCTCCCCTCAGCCCC
CGTAGCCACTGGTCTTTCTACCCTGGACTCCATCTGTGACTCCCTGAGTGTTGCTTTCCGGGGCATTAGT
CACTGTCCTCCTAGTGGGCTCTATGCCCACCTCTGCCGCTTCCTGGCCTTGTGCCTGGGCCACCGGGATC
CTTATGCCACTGCTTTCCTTGTCACCGAGTCTGTCTCCATCACCTGTCGCCACCAGCTGCTCACCCACCT
CCACAGACAGCTCAGCAAGGCCCAGAAGCACCGAGGATCACTTGAAATAGCAGACCAGCTGCAGGGGCTG
AGCCTTCAGGAGATGCCTGGAGATGTCCCCCTGGCCCGCATCCAGCGCCTCTTTTCCTTCAGGGCTTTGG
AATCTGGCCACTTCCCCCAGCCTGAAAAGGAGAGTTTCCAGGAGCGCCTGGCTCTGATCCCCAGTGGGGT
GACTGTGTGTGTGTTGGCCCTGGCCACCCTCCAGCCCGGAACCGTGGGCAACACCCTCCTGCTGACCCGG
CTGGAAAAGGACAGTCCCCCAGTCAGTGTGCAGATTCCCACTGGCCAGAACAAGCTTCATCTGCGTTCAG
TCCTGAATGAGTTTGATGCCATCCAGAAGGCACAGAAAGAGAACAGCAGCTGTACTGACAAGCGAGAATG
GTGGACAGGGCGGCTGGCACTGGACCACAGGATGGAGGTTCTCATCGCTTCCCTAGAGAAGTCTGTGCTG
GGCTGCTGGAAGGGGCTGCTGCTGCCGTCCAGTGAGGAGCCCGGCCCTGCCCAGGAGGCCTCCCGCCTAC
AGGAGCTGCTACAGGACTGTGGCTGGAAATATCCTGACCGCACTCTGCTGAAAATCATGCTCAGTGGTGC
CGGTGCCCTCACCCCTCAGGACATTCAGGCCCTGGCCTACGGGCTGTGCCCAACCCAGCCAGAGCGAGCC
CAGGAGCTCCTGAATGAGGCAGTAGGACGTCTACAGGGCCTGACAGTACCAAGCAATAGCCACCTTGTCT
TGGTCCTAGACAAGGACTTGCAGAAGCTGCCGTGGGAAAGCATGCCCAGCCTCCAAGCACTGCCTGTCAC
CCGGCTGCCCTCCTTCCGCTTCCTACTCAGCTACTCCATCATCAAAGAGTATGGGGCCTCGCCAGTGCTG
AGTCAAGGGGTGGATCCACGAAGTACCTTCTATGTCCTGAACCCTCACAATAACCTGTCAAGCACAGAGG
AGCAATTTCGAGCCAATTTCAGCAGTGAAGCTGGCTGGAGAGGAGTGGTTGGGGAGGTGCCAAGACCTGA
ACAGGTGCAGGAAGCCCTGACAAAGCATGATTTGTATATCTATGCAGGGCATGGGGCTGGTGCCCGCTTC
CTTGATGGGCAGGCTGTCCTGCGGCTGAGCTGTCGGGCAGTGGCCCTGCTGTTTGGCTGTAGCAGTGCGG
CCCTGGCTGTGCATGGAAACCTGGAGGGGGCTGGCATCGTGCTCAAGTACATCATGGCTGGTTGCCCCTT
GTTTCTGGGTAATCTCTGGGATGTGACTGACCGCGACATTGACCGCTACACGGAAGCTCTGCTGCAAGGC
TGGCTTGGAGCAGGCCCAGGGGCCCCCCTTCTCTACTATGTAAACCAGGCCCGCCAAGCTCCCCGACTCA
AGTATCTTATTGGGGCTGCACCTATAGCCTATGGCTTGCCTGTCTCTCTGCGGTGAGCGGCCGCGGGCCC
GTTTAAACCCGCTGATCAGCCTCGACTGTGCCTTCTAGTTGCCAGCCATCTGTTGTTTGCCCCTCCCCCG
TGCCTTCCTTGACCCTGGAAGGTGCCACTCCCACTGTCCTTTCCTAATAAAATGAGGAAATTGCATCGCA
TTGTCTGAGTAGGTGTCATTCTATTCTGGGGGGTGGGGTGGGGCAGGACAGCAAGGGGGAGGATTGGGAA
GACAATAGCAGGCATGCTGGGGATGCGGTGGGCTCTATGGCTTCTGAGGCGGAAAGAACCAGCTGGGGCT
CTAGGGGGTATCCCC
[124 nt withheld, positions 7856-7979]
C
[91 nt withheld, positions 7981-8071]
AGGGTGATGGTTCACGTACCTAGAAGTTCCTATTCCGAAGTTCCTATTCTCTAGAAAGTATAGGAACTTC
CTTGGCCAAAAAGCCTGAACTCACCGCGACGTCTGTCGAGAAGTTTCTGATCGAAAAGTTCGACAGCGTC
TCCGACCTGATGCAGCTCTCGGAGGGCGAAGAATCTCGTGCTTTCAGCTTCGATGTAGGAGGGCGTGGAT
ATGTCCTGCGGGTAAATAGCTGCGCCGATGGTTTCTACAAAGATCGTTATGTTTATCGGCACTTTGCATC
GGCCGCGCTCCCGATTCCGGAAGTGCTTGACATTGGGGAATTCAGCGAGAGCCTGACCTATTGCATCTCC
CGCCGTGCACAGGGTGTCACGTTGCAAGACCTGCCTGAAACCGAACTGCCCGCTGTTCTGCAGCCGGTCG
CGGAGGCCATGGATGCGATCGCTGCGGCCGATCTTAGCCAGACGAGCGGGTTCGGCCCATTCGGACCGCA
AGGAATCGGTCAATACACTACATGGCGTGATTTCATATGCGCGATTGCTGATCCCCATGTGTATCACTGG
CAAACTGTGATGGACGACACCGTCAGTGCGTCCGTCGCGCAGGCTCTCGATGAGCTGATGCTTTGGGCCG
AGGACTGCCCCGAAGTCCGGCACCTCGTGCACGCGGATTTCGGCTCCAACAATGTCCTGACGGACAATGG
CCGCATAACAGCGGTCATTGACTGGAGCGAGGCGATGTTCGGGGATTCCCAATACGAGGTCGCCAACATC
TTCTTCTGGAGGCCGTGGTTGGCTTGTATGGAGCAGCAGACGCGCTACTTCGAGCGGAGGCATCCGGAGC
TTGCAGGATCGCCGCGGCTCCGGGCGTATATGCTCCGCATTGGTCTTGACCAACTCTATCAGAGCTTGGT
TGACGGCAATTTCGATGATGCAGCTTGGGCGCAGGGTCGATGCGACGCAATCGTCCGATCCGGAGCCGGG
ACTGTCGGGCGTACACAAATCGCCCGCAGAAGCGCGGCCGTCTGGACCGATGGCTGTGTAGAAGTACTCG
CCGATAGTGGAAACCGACGCCCCAGCACTCGTCCGAGGGCAAAGGAATAGCACGTACTACGAGATTTCGA
TTCCACCGCCGCCTTCTATGAAAGGTTGGGCTTCGGAATCGTTTTCCGGGACGCCGGCTGGATGATCCTC
CAGCGCGGGGATCTCATGCTGGAGTTCTTCGCCCACCCCAACTTGTTTATTGCAGCTTATAATGGTTACA
AATAAAGCAATAGCATCACAAATTTCACAAATAAAGCATTTTTTTCACTGCATTCTAGTTGTGGTTTGTC
CAAACTCATCAATGTATCTTATCATGTCTGTATACCGTCGACCTCTAGCTAGAGCTTGGCGTAATCATGG
TCATAGCTGTTTCCTGTGTGAAATTGTTATCCGCTCACAATTCCACACAACATACGAGCCGGAAGCATAA
AGTGTAAAGCCTGGGGTGCCTAATGAGTGAGCTAACTCACATTAATTGCGTTGCGCTCACTGCCCGCTTT
CCAGTCGGGAAACCTGTCGTGCCAGCTGCATTAATGAATCGGCCAACGCGCGGGGAGAGGCGGTTTGCGT
ATTGGGCGCTCTTCCGCTTCCTCGCTCACTGACTCGCTGCGCTCGGTCGTTCGGCTGCGGCGAGCGGTAT
CAGCTCACTCAAAGGCGGTAATACGGTTATCCACAGAATCAGGGGATAACGCAGGAAAGAACATGTGAGC
AAAAGGCCAGCAAAAGGCCAGGAACCGTAAAAAGGCCGCGTTGCTGGCGTTTTTCCATAGGCTCCGCCCC
CCTGACGAGCATCACAAAAATCGACGCTCAAGTCAGAGGTGGCGAAACCCGACAGGACTATAAAGATACC
AGGCGTTTCCCCCTGGAAGCTCCCTCGTGCGCTCTCCTGTTCCGACCCTGCCGCTTACCGGATACCTGTC
CGCCTTTCTCCCTTCGGGAAGCGTGGCGCTTTCTCATAGCTCACGCTGTAGGTATCTCAGTTCGGTGTAG
GTCGTTCGCTCCAAGCTGGGCTGTGTGCACGAACCCCCCGTTCAGCCCGACCGCTGCGCCTTATCCGGTA
ACTATCGTCTTGAGTCCAACCCGGTAAGACACGACTTATCGCCACTGGCAGCAGCCACTGGTAACAGGAT
TAGCAGAGCGAGGTATGTAGGCGGTGCTACAGAGTTCTTGAAGTGGTGGCCTAACTACGGCTACACTAGA
AGAACAGTATTTGGTATCTGCGCTCTGCTGAAGCCAGTTACCTTCGGAAAAAGAGTTGGTAGCTCTTGAT
CCGGCAAACAAACCACCGCTGGTAGCGGTGGTTTTTTTGTTTGCAAGCAGCAGATTACGCGCAGAAAAAA
AGGATCTCAAGAAGATCCTTTGATCTTTTCTACGGGGTCTGACGCTCAGTGGAACGAAAACTCACGTTAA
GGGATTTTGGTCATGAGATTATCAAAAAGGATCTTCACCTAGATCCTTTTAAATTAAAAATGAAGTTTTA
AATCAATCTAAAGTATATATGAGTAAACTTGGTCTGACAGTTACCAATGCTTAATCAGTGAGGCACCTAT
CTCAGCGATCTGTCTATTTCGTTCATCCATAGTTGCCTGACTCCCCGTCGTGTAGATAACTACGATACGG
GAGGGCTTACCATCTGGCCCCAGTGCTGCAATGATACCGCGAGACCCACGCTCACCGGCTCCAGATTTAT
CAGCAATAAACCAGCCAGCCGGAAGGGCCGAGCGCAGAAGTGGTCCTGCAACTTTATCCGCCTCCATCCA
GTCTATTAATTGTTGCCGGGAAGCTAGAGTAAGTAGTTCGCCAGTTAATAGTTTGCGCAACGTTGTTGCC
ATTGCTACAGGCATCGTGGTGTCACGCTCGTCGTTTGGTATGGCTTCATTCAGCTCCGGTTCCCAACGAT
CAAGGCGAGTTACATGATCCCCCATGTTGTGCAAAAAAGCGGTTAGCTCCTTCGGTCCTCCGATCGTTGT
CAGAAGTAAGTTGGCCGCAGTGTTATCACTCATGGTTATGGCAGCACTGCATAATTCTCTTACTGTCATG
CCATCCGTAAGATGCTTTTCTGTGACTGGTGAGTACTCAACCAAGTCATTCTGAGAATAGTGTATGCGGC
GACCGAGTTGCTCTTGCCCGGCGTCAATACGGGATAATACCGCGCCACATAGCAGAACTTTAAAAGTGCT
CATCATTGGAAAACGTTCTTCGGGGCGAAAACTCTCAAGGATCTTACCGCTGTTGAGATCCAGTTCGATG
TAACCCACTCGTGCACCCAACTGATCTTCAGCATCTTTTACTTTCACCAGCGTTTCTGGGTGAGCAAAAA
CAGGAAGGCAAAATGCCGCAAAAAAGGGAATAAGGGCGACACGGAAATGTTGAATACTCATACTCTTCCT
TTTTCAATATTATTGAAGCATTTATCAGGGTTATTGTCTCATGAGCGGATACATATTTGAATGTATTTAG
AAAAATAAACAAATAGGGGTTCCGCGCACATTTCCCCGAAAAGTGCCACCTGACGTC
