>Addgene plasmid #59820 | pcDNA5 FRT TO myc hSeparase | addgene partial sequence | sequence record 96627 | CMV-F 5'-CGCAAATGGGCGGTAGGCGTG-3'
AGTGATAGAGATCTCCCTATCAGTGATAGAGATCGTCGACGAGCTCGTTTAGTGAACCGTCAGATCGCCT
GGAGACGCCATCCACGCTGTTTTGACCTCCATAGAAGACACCGGGACCGATCCAGCCTCCGGACTCTAGC
GTTTAAACTTAAGCTTGGTACCCCGGGGAATTCGGCAGATCCCGAGGTCCGACAGCGCCCGGCCCAGATC
CCCACGCCTGCCAGGAGCAAGCCGAGAGCCAGCCGGCCGGCGCACTCCGACTCCGAGCAGTCTCTGTCCT
TCGACCCGAGCCCCGCGCCCTTTCCGGGACCCCTGCCCCGCGGATGGAGCAGAAGCTCATCTCAGAAGAA
GACCTCGAGAGGAGCTTCAAAAGAGTCAACTTTGGGACTCTGCTAAGCAGCCAGAAGGAGGCTGAAGAGT
TGCTGCCCGACTTGAAGGAGTTCCTGTCCAACCCTCCAGCTGGTTTTCCCAGCAGCCGATCTGATGCTGA
GAGGAGACAAGCTTGTGATGCCATCCTGAGGGCTTGCAACCAGCAGCTGACTGCTAAGCTAGCTTGCCCT
AGGCATCTGGGGAGCCTGCTGGAGCTGGCAGAGCTGGCCTGTGATGGCTACTTAGTGTCTACCCCACAGC
GTCCTCCCCTCTACCTGGAACGAATTCTCTTTGTCTTACTGCGGAATGCTGCTGCACAAGGAAGCCCAGA
GGCCACACTCCGCCTTGCTCAGCCCCTCCATGCCTGCTTGGTGCAGTGCTCTCGCGAGGCTGCTCCCCAG
GACTATGAGGCCGTGGCTC
