>Addgene plasmid #59820 | pcDNA5 FRT TO myc hSeparase | addgene partial sequence | sequence record 96629 | BGH-rev 5'-TAGAAGGCACAGTCGAGG-3'
GGCAAGCCATAGGCTATAGGTGCAGCCCCAATAAGATACTTGAGTCGGGGAGCTTGGCGGGCCTGGTTTA
CATAGTAGAGAAGGGGGGCCCCTGGGCCTGCTCCAAGCCAGCCTTGCAGCAGAGCTTCCGTGTAGCGGTC
AATGTCGCGGTCAGTCACATCCCAGAGATTACCCAGAAACAAGGGGCAACCAGCCATGATGTACTTGAGC
ACGATGCCAGCCCCCTCCAGGTTTCCATGCACAGCCAGGGCCGCACTGCTACAGCCAAACAGCAGGGCCA
CTGCCCGACAGCTCAGCCGCAGGACAGCCTGCCCATCAAGGAAGCGGGCACCAGCCCCATGCCCTGCATA
GATATACAAATCATGCTTTGTCAGGGCTTCCTGCACCTGTTCAGGTCTTGGCACCTCCCCAACCACTCCT
CTCCAGCCAGCTTCACTGCTGAAATTGGCTCGAAATTGCTCCTCTGTGCTTGACAGGTTATTGTGAGGGT
TCAGGACATAGAAGGTACTTCGTGGATCCACCCCTTGACTCAGCACTGGCGAGGCCCCATACTCTTTGAT
GATGGAGTAGCTGAGTAGGAAGCGGAAGGAGGGCAGCCGGGTGACAGGCAGTGCTTGGAGGCTGGGCATG
CTTTCCCACGGCAGCTTCTGCAAGTCCTTGTCTAGGACCAAGACAAGGTGGCTATTGCTTGGTACTGTCA
GGCCCTGTAGACGTCCTACTGCCTCATTCA
